>Addgene plasmid #49409 | pCFD2-dU6:2gRNA | depositor full sequence | sequence record 73454 | pCFD2-dU6:2gRNA sequence 6227 bps
GAATTCGTTCGACTTGCAGCCTGAAATACGGCACGAGTAGGAAAAGCCGAGTCAAATGCCGAATGCAGAG
TCTCATTACAGCACAATCAACTCAAGAAAAACTCGACACTTTTTTACCATTTGCACTTAAATCCTTTTTT
ATTCGTTATGTATACTTTTTTTGGTCCCTAACCAAAACAAAACCAAACTCTCTTAGTCGTGCCTCTATAT
TTAAAACTATCAATTTATTATAGTCAATAAATCGAACTGTGTTTTCAACAAACGAACAATAGGACACTTT
GATTCTAAAGGAAATTTTGAAAATCTTAAGCAGAGGGTTCTTAAGACCATTTGCCAATTCTTATAATTCT
CAACTGCTCTTTCCTGATGTTGATCATTTATATAGGTATGTTTTCCTCAATACTTCGGGTCTTCGAGAAG
ACCTGTTTTAGAGCTAGAAATAGCAAGTTAAAATAAGGCTAGTCCGTTATCAACTTGAAAAAGTGGCACC
GAGTCGGTGCTTTTTTGCCTACCTGGAGCCTGAGAGTTGTTCAATAAAATAAAAATGTTTCGTTTTTTTG
CTTTCGCCAGTATTTATTATTTTTCATCAATATGTATTCAATTTGGTATGTATTTAGTAATTGTAATATA
TAGACAATGGTTTTCCGTTGACGTACATACATCTGACGTGTGTTTATTTAGACATAATAGTTATGTTTTC
ACATCTTTTTAATGTTCGCTTAATGCGTATGCATTCTAGACAATTGTGCTCGGCAACAGTATATTTGTGG
TGTGCCAACCAACAACCTGCAGGAGCTCCAGCTTTTGTTCCCTTTAGTGAGGGTTAATTGCGCGCTTGGC
GTAATCATGGTCATAGCTGTTTCCTGTGTGAAATTGTTATCCGCTCACAATTCCACACAACATACGAGCC
GGAAGCATAAAGTGTAAAGCCTGGGGTGCCTAATGAGTGAGCTAACTCACATTAATTGCGTTGCGCTCAC
TGCCCGCTTTCCAGTCGGGAAACCTGTCGTGCCAGCTGCATTAATGAATCGGCCAACGCGCGGGGAGAGG
CGGTTTGCGTATTGGGCGCTCTTCCGCTTCCTCGCTCACTGACTCGCTGCGCTCGGTCGTTCGGCTGCGG
CGAGCGGTATCAGCTCACTCAAAGGCGGTAATACGGTTATCCACAGAATCAGGGGATAACGCAGGAAAGA
ACATGTGAGCAAAAGGCCAGCAAAAGGCCAGGAACCGTAAAAAGGCCGCGTTGCTGGCGTTTTTCCATAG
GCTCCGCCCCCCTGACGAGCATCACAAAAATCGACGCTCAAGTCAGAGGTGGCGAAACCCGACAGGACTA
TAAAGATACCAGGCGTTTCCCCCTGGAAGCTCCCTCGTGCGCTCTCCTGTTCCGACCCTGCCGCTTACCG
GATACCTGTCCGCCTTTCTCCCTTCGGGAAGCGTGGCGCTTTCTCATAGCTCACGCTGTAGGTATCTCAG
TTCGGTGTAGGTCGTTCGCTCCAAGCTGGGCTGTGTGCACGAACCCCCCGTTCAGCCCGACCGCTGCGCC
TTATCCGGTAACTATCGTCTTGAGTCCAACCCGGTAAGACACGACTTATCGCCACTGGCAGCAGCCACTG
GTAACAGGATTAGCAGAGCGAGGTATGTAGGCGGTGCTACAGAGTTCTTGAAGTGGTGGCCTAACTACGG
CTACACTAGAAGGACAGTATTTGGTATCTGCGCTCTGCTGAAGCCAGTTACCTTCGGAAAAAGAGTTGGT
AGCTCTTGATCCGGCAAACAAACCACCGCTGGTAGCGGTGGTTTTTTTGTTTGCAAGCAGCAGATTACGC
GCAGAAAAAAAGGATCTCAAGAAGATCCTTTGATCTTTTCTACGGGGTCTGACGCTCAGTGGAACGAAAA
CTCACGTTAAGGGATTTTGGTCATGAGATTATCAAAAAGGATCTTCACCTAGATCCTTTTAAATTAAAAA
TGAAGTTTTAAATCAATCTAAAGTATATATGAGTAAACTTGGTCTGACAGTTACCAATGCTTAATCAGTG
AGGCACCTATCTCAGCGATCTGTCTATTTCGTTCATCCATAGTTGCCTGACTCCCCGTCGTGTAGATAAC
TACGATACGGGAGGGCTTACCATCTGGCCCCAGTGCTGCAATGATACCGCGAGACCCACGCTCACCGGCT
CCAGATTTATCAGCAATAAACCAGCCAGCCGGAAGGGCCGAGCGCAGAAGTGGTCCTGCAACTTTATCCG
CCTCCATCCAGTCTATTAATTGTTGCCGGGAAGCTAGAGTAAGTAGTTCGCCAGTTAATAGTTTGCGCAA
CGTTGTTGCCATTGCTACAGGCATCGTGGTGTCACGCTCGTCGTTTGGTATGGCTTCATTCAGCTCCGGT
TCCCAACGATCAAGGCGAGTTACATGATCCCCCATGTTGTGCAAAAAAGCGGTTAGCTCCTTCGGTCCTC
CGATCGTTGTCAGAAGTAAGTTGGCCGCAGTGTTATCACTCATGGTTATGGCAGCACTGCATAATTCTCT
TACTGTCATGCCATCCGTAAGATGCTTTTCTGTGACTGGTGAGTACTCAACCAAGTCATTCTGAGAATAG
TGTATGCGGCGACCGAGTTGCTCTTGCCCGGCGTCAATACGGGATAATACCGCGCCACATAGCAGAACTT
TAAAAGTGCTCATCATTGGAAAACGTTCTTCGGGGCGAAAACTCTCAAGGATCTTACCGCTGTTGAGATC
CAGTTCGATGTAACCCACTCGTGCACCCAACTGATCTTCAGCATCTTTTACTTTCACCAGCGTTTCTGGG
TGAGCAAAAACAGGAAGGCAAAATGCCGCAAAAAAGGGAATAAGGGCGACACGGAAATGTTGAATACTCA
TACTCTTCCTTTTTCAATATTATTGAAGCATTTATCAGGGTTATTGTCTCATGAGCGGATACATATTTGA
ATGTATTTAGAAAAATAAACAAATAGGGGTTCCGCGCACATTTCCCCGAAAAGTGCCACCTAAATTGTAA
GCGTTAATATTTTGTTAAAATTCGCGTTAAATTTTTGTTAAATCAGCTCATTTTTTAACCAATAGGCCGA
AATCGGCAAAATCCCTTATAAATCAAAAGAATAGACCGAGATAGGGT
[37 nt withheld, positions 3128-3164]
AAAGAACGTGGACTCCAACGTCAAAGG
[49 nt withheld, positions 3192-3240]
T
[91 nt withheld, positions 3242-3332]
G
[124 nt withheld, positions 3334-3457]
CCCATTCGCCATTCAGGCTGCGCAACTGTTGGGAAGGGCGATCGGTGCGGGCCTCTTCGCTATTACGCCA
GCTGGCGAAAGGGGGATGTGCTGCAAGGCGATTAAGTTGGGTAACGCCAGGGTTTTCCCAGTCACGACGT
TGTAAAACGACGGCCAGTGAATTGTAATACGACTCACTATAGGGCGAATTGGGTACAAGCTTGGATTTAT
TTTGTTATGTTATATGTATTATATGTCAGACATAAAGAAAAGGAACACATCAAATGTGATAACAAAGACT
AAACAAGTAATTTTATTACACCAAAACGACAAAACAGTAGGCAGAACAAACAACGCATAGCCAAACATTG
ACGAATTGGATACCCTGCCGATTGTCAGACACTTTTGTTGATCAGTTTCTTGCGAATGGTCTCGTCCAGC
GGTGGAATCGCCTCGCGGGGAATCAGAAAAGTGGACAGATTGAACAGATCCAGAAACACCTTGTACCGAT
CACTGAAACCAAAAAAAAACAAAGGGAGAACAGTTTGAGTTCATTGATCCCCGATATAATCACATCTGCG
ATGATCACCTGAGAGTGGAGCGCAGATATTGATATCCAGACGAGCCACCAGTGCCCAACTGTTGGGATCC
AATCATGCGTTGCACCATGATCACGTGATTGTCTGCGGCGGGAATAGAAAGTATTTGGTTAGGAAAACCA
GTCTTAAACATAAGATATATTTATAAAAGAGTATCAAAGAATGCAATACTTACATCTCCACTTGGTTATT
AACGAGTCGATGTCCATGAGCAGGGTGAGCAACTGGTGTGGTTGGCTGAACCTGGGTTCATCCCTATAGA
AGGTGATCATGATGGCTCCCTGAAGGGCACGATGGCTAAACCGGCGATCCCCACGACGCACCAGTGCATC
GTGCACTGCCGGATCAAAGATGGAGCGATACACCTCGCGTCGCTTCTCAATGTCCATGAGGCGGTAGTTT
TTCGCCTTCTCCACGGGCTCCTCCATGGCGCTCTGTACCTGCGCCTCCAGGAATCGATCGACGCTCTCCT
GAAACTTGGCCCAGAAGTTGAAGCCACTCTCCTCCAGTCCGGGCGTCCTCTCCAGCCATCGCTGCACTAG
CTCCAGTAGCGAGGGATCTTTCTCCGAGTTGCGAATCGAGTTCCGCGCCTCCTCGTCGCTAAAGACATCC
GAGTACTTCTGGTTGTATCTCACCCGCTGCTCTGTCAGAACTCCCAGCTTGTTCTCGATCAAACGGAACT
GCAGCGACTGAAAACCAGATGCGGGTGCCAGGTACTTGCGGAAGTCCATGAAGTCTAGCGGGGTCATGGT
CTCCAGAATGGGCACTTGGTCCACCAGGAGCTGTACAAAGGAAGTTATAAACGGATTTTGGTAAGAGATT
CAGAAAGCACTCACTTTTAGAATCAGAACCACTCGGTTCAGTCGCTTGACAATCTCCAGCGTCTTGGTTT
CATCGATGACCTCTGCATCCAACATGTCTCGTATGGAGTCGAACTCAAAGATGATCTGCTTGAACCAAAG
CTCGTAGGCTGTGGCGAAGGTACTTAAATGCCATTGAGTGTTGTCATCAAAGTTGTAAACCTACTCACCC
TGGTGCGTGATGATGAACAGATGCTCATCGTGCACGGGTCGCTTGTCCTCCTCGGACAGCATACACTGGG
CATCCAGCAGTTTGTCCAGCATCAGATACTCTCCATAGATTTTGCCCACTTCCGTGGTTAATGGCACCGC
CGAATCATCGTGATCGTTTCTGTATGGGTTTGAATTGAATCGCAGAACTGAAGATCGATTGGCATTCCTG
GACAGCACGTGCTGGTGCTCACCCGTTTCCTGCATAGGGACAGCTCATGGTGCACAGCTCAGATCAGATC
GTGACTCCTCGAGCGGCGGATGCTGGCGAACTGATCTCCGCCAGCGGACCGGAGATGAGACCCCAGCGAA
CCGATAACAGAGCGAGAGAGCTCCAGTTCCGACTGATTGCACAGTCGGTGATCTGGGCGATGGGCACTGC
CAGATAGGCTGGGAATTATCAATCACTTGAGGTGAAAGTGCGGCGCACACAAATCCAAGCTTGATATCAT
CGATCTCGAGGCTGCATCCAACGCGTTGGGAGCTCTCCGGATCAATTCGGCTTCAGGTACCGTCGACGAT
GTAGGTCACGGTCTCGAAGCCGCGGTGCGGGTGCCAGGGCGTGCCCTTGGGCTCCCCGGGCGCGTACTCC
ACCTCACCCATCTGGTCCATCATGATGAACGGGTCGAGGTGGCGGTAGTTGATCCCGGCGAACGCGCGGC
GCACCGGGAAGCCCTCGCCCTCGAAACCGCTGGGCGCGGTGGTCACGGTGAGCACGGGACGTGCGACGGC
GTCGGCTGGGTGCGGATACGCGGGGCAGCGTCAGCGGGTTCTCGACGGTCACGGCGGGCATGTCGACAAG
CCGAATTGATCCACTAGAAGGCCTAATTCGGTACACTAGTTGGCCACGTAATAAGTGTGCGTTGAATTTA
TTCGCAAAAACATTGCATATTTTCGGCAAAGTAAAATTTTGTTGCATACCTTATCAAAAAATAAGTGCTG
CATACTTTTTAGAGAAACCAAATAATTTTTTATTGCATACCCGTTTTTAATAAAATACATTGCATACCCT
CTTTTAATAAAAAATATTGCATACTTTGACGAAACAAATTTTCGTTGCATACCCAATAAAAGATTATTAT
ATTGCATACCCGTTTTTAATAAAATACATTGCATAGATCT
Features (pLannotate 1.2.2; 17 found; start..end, strand, type, name):
      7..406     +  promoter       dU6-2 promoter: RNA polymerase III promoter for Drosophila U6-2 snRNA (Das et al., 1987)
    425..500     +  misc_RNA       gRNA scaffold: guide RNA scaffold for the Streptococcus pyogenes CRISPR/Cas9 system
    741..786     +  protein_bind   gypsy insulator (fragment): chromatin insulator from Drosophila Su(Hw), CP190, and Mod(mdg4)67.2
    811..829     -  promoter       T3 promoter: promoter for bacteriophage T3 RNA polymerase
    874..890     -  protein_bind   lac operator: The lac repressor binds to the lac operator to inhibit transcription in E. coli. This inhibition can be relieved by adding lactose or isopropyl-β-D-thiogalactopyranoside (IPTG). lac repressor encoded by lacI
    898..928     -  promoter       lac promoter: promoter for the E. coli lac operon
    943..964     -  protein_bind   CAP binding site: CAP binding activates transcription in the presence of cAMP. E. coli catabolite activator protein
    977..1069    -  CDS            lacI (fragment): lac repressor; lacI; The lac repressor binds to the lac operator to inhibit transcription in E. coli. This inhibition can be relieved by adding lactose or isopropyl-β-D-thiogalactopyranoside (IPTG).
   1252..1840    -  rep_origin     ori: high-copy-number ColE1/pMB1/pBR322/pUC origin of replication
   2011..2871    -  CDS            AmpR: β-lactamase; bla; confers resistance to ampicillin, carbenicillin, and related antibiotics
   2872..2976    -  promoter       AmpR promoter: bla
   3029..3457    -  rep_origin     f1 ori (sequence partly withheld): f1 bacteriophage origin of replication; arrow indicates direction of (+) strand synthesis
   3462..3619    -  CDS            lacZα (fragment): LacZα fragment of β-galactosidase; lacZ fragment
   3622..3640    +  promoter       T7 promoter: promoter for bacteriophage T7 RNA polymerase
   3832..5325    -  CDS            vermilion (fragment): tryptophan oxygenase selectable marker, required to synthesize the brown eye pigment in Drosophila
   5640..5709    +  protein_bind   attB: attB site for the φC31 integrase (Groth et al., 2000) phage φC31 integrase
   5952..6222    +  protein_bind   gypsy insulator (fragment): chromatin insulator from Drosophila Su(Hw), CP190, and Mod(mdg4)67.2
