[The description below was written by a language model from this plasmid's Addgene catalogue record and pLannotate feature annotations shown in this document.]
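Description:
pCFD2-dU6:2gRNA is a 6,227 bp Drosophila CRISPR vector built on the pValium22 backbone and designed to express a single guide RNA in flies. In E. coli it is maintained through a high-copy ColE1/pUC-type origin and selected with ampicillin via the β-lactamase gene. An f1 phage origin, T3 and T7 promoters, and remnants of the lac promoter/operator, lacI and lacZα are also annotated; these are leftovers of the cloning backbone rather than functional parts of the fly payload.

The payload is a roughly 730 bp cassette in which the Drosophila U6:2 snRNA promoter, an RNA polymerase III promoter suited to producing short, uncapped transcripts, lies just upstream of the Streptococcus pyogenes Cas9 guide RNA scaffold. A short gap between promoter and scaffold in the annotation is presumably where a target-specific spacer is introduced, although the record does not describe the cloning site itself. Once a spacer is added, the transcript forms a complete gRNA that directs Cas9, supplied from a separate source, to the chosen genomic locus.

For making transgenic flies, the plasmid carries a φC31 attB site, which allows integrase-mediated insertion at defined attP landing sites in the genome. It also carries a vermilion gene (annotated as a fragment), an eye-pigment marker used to identify transformants. Gypsy insulator fragments sit on either side of the gRNA cassette and are elements of the kind used to shield transgenes from chromosomal position effects. The construct belongs to a set of tools for germline and somatic genome engineering in Drosophila.
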