Addgene plasmid #49409: pCFD2-dU6:2gRNA
Purpose: expression of gRNA under control of the Drosophila U6:2 promoter
Depositing lab: Simon Bullock. Depositing organization: MRC Laboratory of Molecular Biology. Publication: Optimized CRISPR/Cas tools for efficient germline and somatic genome engineering in Drosophila. Port F, Chen HM, Lee T, Bullock SL. Proc Natl Acad Sci U S A. 2014 Jul 7. pii: 201405500. 10.1073/pnas.1405500111 PubMed 25002478.
Backbone
  Vector backbone: pValium22
  Backbone manufacturer: Norbert Perrimon, Jian-Quan Ni, Harvard
  Total vector size (bp): 6227
  Vector type: Insect Expression, CRISPR
Growth in bacteria
  Bacterial resistance: Ampicillin, 100 μg/mL
  Growth temperature: 37°C
  Growth strain: DH5alpha
  Copy number: Unknown
Gene/Insert
  Gene/Insert name: dU6-2:gRNA
  Species: D. melanogaster (fly)
  Insert size (bp): 730
  Promoter: dU6-2
  Cloning method: Ligation Independent Cloning
  Sequencing primers: 5′ CAAACTCTCTTAGTCGTGCC; 3′ TGCATACGCATTAAGCGAAC
Resource information
  A portion of this plasmid was derived from a plasmid made by: Fillip Port, Simon Bullock lab, MRC-LMB
Terms and licenses: Academic/Nonprofit Terms; Industry Terms: Not Available to Industry
Depositor comments: Please acknowledge Fillip Port and Simon Bullock when publishing work derived from use of this plasmid. Visit crisprflydesign.org for more information.
How to cite: pCFD2-dU6:2gRNA was a gift from Simon Bullock (Addgene plasmid # 49409 ; http://n2t.net/addgene:49409 ; RRID:Addgene_49409)
