>Addgene plasmid #49409 | pCFD2-dU6:2gRNA | addgene partial sequence | sequence record 76231 | T3 5'-GCAATTAACCCTCACTAAAGG-3'
GTTGGTTGGCACACCACAAATATACTGTTGCCGAGCACAATTGTCTAGAATGCATACGCATTAAGCGAAC
ATTAAAAAGATGTGAAAACATAACTATTATGTCTAAATAAACACACGTCAGATGTATGTACGTCAACGGA
AAACCATTGTCTATATATTACAATTACTAAATACATACCAAATTGAATACATATTGATGAAAAATAATAA
ATACTGGCGAAAGCAAAAAAACGAAACATTTTTATTTTATTGAACAACTCTCAGGCTCCAGGTAGGCAAA
AAAGCACCGACTCGGTGCCACTTTTTCAAGTTGATAACGGACTAGCCTTATTTTAACTTGCTATTTCTAG
CTCTAAAACAGGTCTTCTCGAAGACCCGAAGTATTGAGGAAAACATACCTATATAAATGATCAACATCAG
GAAAGAGCAGTTGAGAATTATAAGAATTGGCAAATGGTCTTAAGAACCCTCTGCTTAAGATTTTCAAAAT
TTCCTTTAGAATCAAAGTGTCCTATTGTTCGTTTGTTGAAAACACAGTTCGATTTATTGACTATAATAAA
TTGATAGTTTTAAATATAGAGGCACGACTAAGAGAGTTTGGTTTTGTTTTGGTTAGGGACCAAAAAAAGT
ATACATAACGAATAAAAAAGGATTTAAGTGCAAATGGTAAAAAAGTGTCGAGTTTTTCTTGAGTTGATTG
TGCTGTAATGAGACTCTGCATTCGGCATTTGACTCGGCTTTTCCTACTCGTGCCGTATTTCAGGCTGCAA
GTCGAACGAATTCAGATCTCAATTGATCGGCTAAATGGTATGGCAAGAAAAGGTATGCAATATAATAATC
TTTTATTGGGTATGCAACGAAAATTTGTTTCGTCAACGTATG
